Addgene plasmid #63969: pST50Trc2-DHFRFLAG
Purpose: (Empty Backbone) Position 2 transfer plasmid for pST44 polycistronic plasmid suite; C-term single tag; contains DHFR gene in BamHI-NgoMIV cassette as positive control
Depositing lab: Song Tan. Depositing organization: Pennsylvania State University. Publication: The pST44 polycistronic expression system for producing protein complexes in Escherichia coli. Tan S, Kern RC, Selleck W. Protein Expr Purif. 2005 Apr;40(2):385-95. 10.1016/j.pep.2004.12.002 PubMed 15766881.
Backbone
  Vector backbone: pST50Trc
  Vector type: Bacterial Expression
  Tag / fusion protein: FLAG (C terminal on backbone)
Growth in bacteria
  Bacterial resistance: Ampicillin, 100 μg/mL
  Growth temperature: 37°C
  Growth strain: DH5alpha
  Copy number: Unknown
Gene/Insert
  Gene/Insert name: None
  Tag / fusion protein: FLAG (C terminal on backbone)
Terms and licenses: Academic/Nonprofit Terms; Industry Terms: Not Available to Industry
Depositor comments: Replace DHFR with GOI using BamHI/NgoMIV; Clone out cassette using EcoRI/HindIII
How to cite: pST50Trc2-DHFRFLAG was a gift from Song Tan (Addgene plasmid # 63969 ; http://n2t.net/addgene:63969 ; RRID:Addgene_63969)
