[The description below was written by a language model from this plasmid's Addgene catalogue record and pLannotate feature annotations shown in this document.]
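Description:
pST50Trc2-DHFRFLAG is a small (about 3.3 kb) bacterial expression plasmid built on the pST50Trc backbone. It serves as the position 2 transfer vector in the pST44 polycistronic suite for co-expressing protein complexes in Escherichia coli. It is catalogued as an empty backbone, although it carries a placeholder gene. Propagation relies on a ColE1/pMB1-type origin accompanied by the pBR322 bom region and the rop gene, which normally moderates copy number; the record lists copy number as unknown. Selection is by ampicillin through the TEM beta-lactamase gene (bla), driven by its own promoter and followed by an fd phage terminator.

The expression unit is a T7 promoter followed by the efficient ribosome binding site from T7 gene 10, an open reading frame, and a T7 terminator. Expression therefore requires a host that supplies T7 RNA polymerase. The open reading frame is E. coli dihydrofolate reductase (folA, DHFR), carried as a BamHI-NgoMIV cassette and fused at its C terminus to a FLAG epitope. The annotation software labels this tag as a fragment of 3xFLAG, but its short length agrees with the catalogue description of a single tag. A short match to a T7 gene 10B-derived solubility tag just upstream of the terminator is probably residual T7-derived sequence rather than a functional fusion.

DHFR acts as a positive control for expression and as a stuffer. A user replaces it with a gene of interest using BamHI and NgoMIV, which gives that gene the translation signals and the C-terminal FLAG tag. The resulting cassette is then excised with EcoRI and HindIII for transfer into the second position of a pST44 polycistronic plasmid.
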