Features (pLannotate 1.2.2; 13 found; start..end, strand, type, name):
     27..45      +  promoter       T7 promoter: promoter for bacteriophage T7 RNA polymerase
    101..123     +  RBS            RBS: efficient ribosome binding site from bacteriophage T7 gene 10 (Olins and Rangwala, 1989)
    140..613     +  CDS            folA: DYR_ECOLI - Also known as tmrA. Experimental evidence at protein level: Swiss-Prot protein existence level 1. Key enzyme in folate metabolism. Catalyzes an essential reaction for de novo glycine and purine synthesis, and for DNA precursor synthesis. From Escherichia coli (strain K12).
    620..643     +  CDS            3xFLAG (fragment): three tandem FLAG® epitope tags
    684..733     +  CDS            SET1 (fragment): solubility-enhancement tag derived from T7 phage gene 10B
    741..788     +  terminator     T7 terminator: transcription terminator for bacteriophage T7 RNA polymerase
    853..944     +  promoter       AmpR promoter: bla
    945..1802    +  CDS            bla: BLAT_ECOLX - Experimental evidence at protein level: Swiss-Prot protein existence level 1. TEM-type are the most prevalent beta-lactamases in enterobacteria; they hydrolyze the beta-lactam bond in susceptible beta-lactam antibiotics, thus conferring resistance to penicillins and cephalosporins. TEM-3 and TEM-4 are capable of hydrolyzing cefotaxime and ceftazidime. TEM-5 is capable of hydrolyzing ceftazidime. TEM-6 is capable of hydrolyzing ceftazidime and aztreonam. TEM-8/CAZ-2, TEM- 16/CAZ-7 and TEM-24/CAZ-6 are markedly active against ceftazidime. IRT- 4 shows resistance to beta-lactamase in
   1809..1848    +  terminator     fd terminator: central terminator from bacteriophage fd (Otsuka and Kunisawa, 1982)
   1879..2467    +  rep_origin     ori: high-copy-number ColE1/pMB1/pBR322/pUC origin of replication
   2653..2792    -  misc_feature   bom: basis of mobility region from pBR322
   2894..3085    -  CDS            rop: Rop protein, which maintains plasmids at low copy number; rop
   3125..3235    +  CDS            mbeC (fragment): MBEC_ECOLX - Experimental evidence at protein level: Swiss-Prot protein existence level 1. Required for efficient mobilization of ColE1 plasmid and is thus essential to promote the specific transfer of the plasmid during conjugation. Probably functions by inducing DNA bending, helping the MbeA relaxase to melt the DNA around the nic site and cleave the phosphodiester bond. Binds specifically double-stranded DNA (dsDNA) containing the ColE1 oriT but does not recognize the inverted repeat (IR). From Escherichia coli.
>Addgene plasmid #63969 | pST50Trc2-DHFRFLAG | depositor full sequence | sequence record 177375 | Full Sequence
GGCACCATGCATCGATCCCGCGAAATTAATACGACTCACTATAGGGAGACCACAACGGTTTCCCTCCGGC
TCCGGAGAGCTCCAATTGGAATTCAATAATTTTGTTTAACTTTAAGAAGGAGATATACATATGGGATCCA
TCAGTCTGATTGCGGCGCTAGCGGTAGATCGCGTTATCGGCATGGAAAACGCCATGCCATGGAACCTGCC
TGCCGATCTCGCCTGGTTTAAACGCAACACCTTAAATAAACCCGTGATTATGGGGCGCCATACCTGGGAA
TCAATCGGTAGGCCTTTGCCCGGCCGCAAAAATATTATCCTCAGCAGTCAACCCGGGACCGATGATCGGG
TTACCTGGGTTAAATCGGTCGACGAAGCCATCGCGGCGTGTGGTGACGTACCAGAAATCATGGTGATTGG
CGGCGGACGCGTTTATGAACAGTTCTTGCCAAAAGCGCAAAAACTGTATCTGACGCATATCGATGCAGAA
GTGGAAGGCGACACCCATTTTCCGGATTACGAGCCGGATGACTGGGAATCGGTATTCAGCGAATTCCACG
ATGCTGATGCGCAGAACTCGCATAGCTATTGTTTCGAAATCCTCGAGCGTCGTGCCGGCGACTACAAGGA
CGATGATGACAAGTAATGTACAAAGCTTGGTACCACGCGTGCGCGCTGATCCGGCTGCTAACAAAGCCCG
AAAGGAAGCTGAGTTGGCTGCTGCCACCGCTGAGCAATAACTAGCATAACCCCTTGGGGCCTCTAAACGG
GTCTTGAGGGGTTTTTTGCTGAAAGGAGGAACTATATCGGGATTAGCCCGCCTAATGAGCGGGCTTTTTT
TTAATTCCCCTATTTGTTTATTTTTCTAAATACATTCAAATATGTATCCGCTCATGAGACAATAACCCTG
ATAAATGCTTCAATAATATTGAAAAAGGAAGAGTATGAGTATTCAACATTTCCGTGTCGCCCTTATTCCC
TTTTTTGCGGCATTTTGCCTTCCTGTTTTTGCTCACCCAGAAACGCTCGTGAAAGTAAAAGACGCAGAGG
ACCAATTGGGGGCACGAGTGGGATACATAGAACTGGACTTGAATAGCGGTAAAATCCTTGAGAGTTTTCG
CCCTGAAGAGCGTTTTCCAATGATGAGCACTTTCAAAGTTCTGCTATGTGGAGCAGTATTATCCCGTGTA
GATGCGGGGCAAGAGCAACTCGGACGACGAATACACTATTCGCAGAATGACTTGGTTGAATACTCCCCAG
TGACAGAAAAGCACCTTACGGACGGAATGACGGTAAGAGAATTATGTAGTGCCGCCATAACGATGAGTGA
TAACACTGCGGCGAACTTACTTCTGACAACCATCGGTGGACCGAAGGAATTAACCGCTTTTTTGCACAAT
ATGGGAGACCATGTAACTCGCCTTGACCGTTGGGAACCAGAACTGAATGAAGCCATACCAAACGACGAGC
GAGACACCACAATGCCTGCGGCAATGGCAACAACATTACGCAAACTATTAACTGGCGAACTACTTACTCT
GGCTTCACGGCAACAATTAATAGACTGGCTTGAAGCGGATAAAGTTGCAGGACCACTACTGCGTTCGGCA
CTTCCTGCTGGCTGGTTTATTGCTGATAAATCTGGGGCAGGAGAGCGTGGTTCACGGGGTATCATTGCCG
CACTTGGACCAGATGGTAAGCCTTCCCGTATCGTAGTTATCTACACGACGGGTAGTCAGGCAACTATGGA
CGAACGAAATAGACAGATTGCTGAAATAGGGGCTTCACTGATTAAGCATTGGTAAACCGATACAATTAAA
GGCTCCTTTTGGAGCCTTTTTTTTTGGACGGACCGGTAGAAAAGATCAAAGGATCTTCTTGAGATCCTTT
TTTTCTGCGCGTAATCTGCTGCTTGCAAACAAAAAAACCACCGCTACCAGCGGTGGTTTGTTTGCCGGAT
CAAGAGCTACCAACTCTTTTTCCGAAGGTAACTGGCTTCAGCAGAGCGCAGATACCAAATACTGTCCTTC
TAGTGTAGCCGTAGTTAGGCCACCACTTCAAGAACTCTGTAGCACCGCCTACATACCTCGCTCTGCTAAT
CCTGTTACCAGTGGCTGCTGCCAGTGGCGATAAGTCGTGTCTTACCGGGTTGGACTCAAGACGATAGTTA
CCGGATAAGGCGCAGCGGTCGGGCTGAACGGGGGGTTCGTGCACACAGCCCAGCTTGGAGCGAACGACCT
ACACCGAACTGAGATACCTACAGCGTGAGCTATGAGAAAGCGCCACGCTTCCCGAAGGGAGAAAGGCGGA
CAGGTATCCGGTAAGCGGCAGGGTCGGAACAGGAGAGCGCACGAGGGAGCTTCCAGGGGGAAACGCCTGG
TATCTTTATAGTCCTGTCGGGTTTCGCCACCTCTGACTTGAGCGTCGATTTTTGTGATGCTCGTCAGGGG
GGCGGAGCCTATGGAAAAACGCCAGCAACGCGGCCTTTTTACGGTTCCTGGCCTTTTGCTGGCCTTTTGC
TCACATGTTCTTTCCTGCGTTATCCCCTGATTCTGTGGATAACCGTATTACCGCCTTTGAGTGAGCTGAT
ACCGCTCGCCGCAGCCGAACGACCGAGCGCAGCGAGTCAGTGAGCGAGGAAGCGGAAGAGCGCCTGATGC
GGTATTTTCTCCTTACGCATCTGTGCGGTATTTCACACCGCAATGGTGCACTCTCAGTACAATCTGCTCT
GATGCCGCATAGTTAAGCCAGTATACACTCCGCTATCGCTACGTGACTGGGTCATGGCTGCGCCCCGACA
CCCGCCAACACCCGCTGACGCGCCCTGACGGGCTTGTCTGCTCCCGGCATCCGCTTACAGACAAGCTGTG
ACCGTCTCCGGGAGCTGCATGTGTCAGAGGTTTTCACCGTCATCACCGAAACGCGCGAGGCAGCTGCGGT
AAAGCTCATCAGCGTGGTCGTGAAGCGATTCACAGATGTCTGCCTGTTCATCCGCGTCCAGCTCGTTGAG
TTTCTCCAGAAGCGTTAATGTCTGGCTTCTGATAAAGCGGGCCATGTTAAGGGCGGTTTTTTCCTGTTTG
GTCACTGATGCCTCCGTGTAAGGGGGATTTCTGTTCATGGGGTAATGATACCGATGAAACGAGAGAGGAT
GCTCACGATACGGGTTACTGATGATGAACATGCCCGGTTACTGGAACGTTGTGAGGGTAAACAACTGGCG
GTATGGATGCGGCGGGACCAGAGAAAAATCACTCAGGGTCAATGCCAGCGCTTCGTTAATACAGATGTAG
GTGTT
