>Addgene plasmid #63969 | pST50Trc2-DHFRFLAG | addgene partial sequence | sequence record 177503 | T7term 5'-GCTAGTTATTGCTCAGCGG-3'
ATCGTCCTTGTAGTCGCCGGCACGACGCTCGAGGATTTCGAAACAATAGCTATGCGAGTTCTGCGCATCA
GCATCGTGGAATTCGCTGAATACCGATTCCCAGTCATCCGGCTCGTAATCCGGAAAATGGGTGTCGCCTT
CCACTTCTGCATCGATATGCGTCAGATACAGTTTTTGCGCTTTTGGCAAGAACTGTTCATAAACGCGTCC
GCCGCCAATCACCATGATTTCTGGTACGTCACCACACGCCGCGATGGCTTCGTCGACCGATTTAACCCAG
GTAACCCGATCATCGGTCCCGGGTTGACTGCTGAGGATAATATTTTTGCGGCCGGGCAAAGGCCTACCGA
TTGATTCCCAGGTATGGCGCCCCATAATCACGGGTTTATTTAAGGTGTTGCGTTTAAACCAGGCGAGATC
GGCAGGCAGGTTCCATGGCATGGCGTTTTCCATGCCGATAACGCGATCTACCGCTAGCGCCGCAATCAGA
CTGATGGATCCCATATGTATATCTCCTTCTTAAAGTTAAACAAAATTATTGAATTCCAATTGGAGCTCTC
CGGAGCCGGAGGGAAACCGTTGTGGTCTCCCTATAGTGAGTCGTATTA
